>Addgene plasmid #234000 | makeTCR_Hs.TRBV13 | addgene full sequence | sequence record 468318 | Addgene NGS Result
CGTCTCACCATGCTTAGTCCTGACCTGCCTGACTCTGCCTGGAACACCAGGCTCCTCTGCCATGTCATGC
TTTGTCTCCTGGGAGCAGTTTCAGTGGCTGCTGGAGTCATCCAGTCCCCAAGACATCTGATCAAAGAAAA
GAGGGAAACAGCCACTCTGAAATGCTATCCTATCCCTAGACACGACACTGTTTACTGGTACCAGCAGGGT
CCAGGTCAGGACCCCCAGTTCCTCATTTCGTTTTATGAAAAGATGCAGAGCGATAAAGGAAGCATCCCTG
ATCGATTCTCAGCTCAACAGTTCAGTGACTATCATTCTGAACTGAACATGAGCTCCTTGGAGCTGGGGGA
CTCAGCCCTGTACTTCTGTGTGAGACGCAGGGAAGATGGCCGCGAAGAAAACGTCATAGCTGTTTCCTGA
CTGACCATTTAAATCATACCTGACCTCCATAGCAGAAAGTCAAAAGCCTCCGACCGGAGGCTTTTGACTT
GATCGGCACGTAAGAGGTTCCAACTTTCACCATAATGAAATAAGATCACTACCGGGCGTATTTTTTGAGT
TATCGAGATTTTCAGGAGCTAAGGAAGCTAAAATGGAGAAAAAAATCACTGGATATACCACCGTTGATAT
ATCCCAATGGCATCGTAAAGAACATTTTGAGGCATTTCAGTCAGTTGCTCAATGTACCTATAACCAGACC
GTTCAGCTGGATATTACGGCCTTTTTAAAGACCGTAAAGAAAAATAAGCACAAGTTTTATCCGGCCTTTA
TTCACATTCTTGCCCGCCTGATGAATGCTCATCCGGAATTTCGTATGGCAATGAAAGACGGTGAGCTGGT
GATATGGGATAGTGTTCACCCTTGTTACACCGTTTTCCATGAGCAAACTGAAACGTTTTCATCGCTCTGG
AGTGAATACCACGACGATTTCCGGCAGTTTCTACACATATATTCGCAAGATGTGGCGTGTTACGGTGAAA
ACCTGGCCTATTTCCCTAAAGGGTTTATTGAGAATATGTTTTTTGTCTCAGCCAATCCCTGGGTGAGTTT
CACCAGTTTTGATTTAAACGTGGCCAATATGGACAACTTCTTCGCCCCCGTTTTCACCATGGGCAAATAT
TATACGCAAGGCGACAAGGTGCTGATGCCGCTGGCGATTCAGGTTCATCATGCCGTTTGTGATGGCTTCC
ATGTCGGCAGAATGCTTAATGAATTACAACAGTACTGCGATGAGTGGCAGGGCGGGGCGTAATGAGGGCC
CAAATGTAATCACCTGGCTCACCTTCGGGTGGGCCTTTCTGCGTTGCTGGCGTTTTTCCATAGGCTCCGC
CCCCCTGACGAGCATCACAAAAATCGATGCTCAAGTCAGAGGTGGCGAAACCCGACAGGACTATAAAGAT
ACCAGGCGTTTCCCCCTGGAAGCTCCCTCGTGCGCTCTCCTGTTCCGACCCTGCCGCTTACCGGATACCT
GTCCGCCTTTCTCCCTTCGGGAAGCGTGGCGCTTTCTCATAGCTCACGCTGTAGGTATCTCAGTTCGGTG
TAGGTCGTTCGCTCCAAGCTGGGCTGTGTGCACGAACCCCCCGTTCAGCCCGACCGCTGCGCCTTATCCG
GTAACTATCGTCTTGAGTCCAACCCGGTAAGACACGACTTATCGCCACTGGCAGCAGCCACTGGTAACAG
GATTAGCAGAGCGAGGTATGTAGGCGGTGCTACAGAGTTCTTGAAGTGGTGGCCTAACTACGGCTACACT
AGAAGAACAGTATTTGGTATCTGCGCTCTGCTGAAGCCAGTTACCTCGGAAAAAGAGTTGGTAGCTCTTG
ATCCGGCAAACAAACCACCGCTGGTAGCGGTGGTTTTTTTGTTTGCAAGCAGCAGATTACGCGCAGAAAA
AAAGGATCTCAAGAAGATCCTTTGATTTTCTACCGAAGAAAGGCCCACCCGTGAAGGTGAGCCAGTGAGT
TGATTGCAGTCCAGTTACGCTGGAGTCTGAGGCTCGTCCTGAATGATATCAAGCTTGAATTCGTTTGTAA
AACGACGGCCAGTGCTAACCGTATCGCATTGGCCATACCTACA
Features (pLannotate 1.2.2; 8 found; start..end, strand, type, name):
     46..369     +  CDS            TRBV5-1 (fragment): TVB51_HUMAN - Also known as TCRBV5S1A1T From Homo sapiens (Human).
    458..489     +  terminator     tonB terminator: bidirectional E. coli tonB-P14 transcription terminator
    490..592     +  promoter       cat promoter: promoter of the E. coli cat gene encoding chloramphenicol acetyltransferase
    593..1249    +  CDS            cat: CAT_ECOLX - Experimental evidence at protein level: Swiss-Prot protein existence level 1. This enzyme is an effector of chloramphenicol resistance in bacteria. From Escherichia coli. This protein is used as a marker in many commonly used cloning vectors, such as pACYC184.
   1276..1303    +  terminator     T7Te terminator: phage T7 early transcription terminator
   1315..1902    -  rep_origin     ori: high-copy-number ColE1/pMB1/pBR322/pUC origin of replication
   1924..1953    -  terminator     T3Te terminator: phage T3 early transcription terminator
   2025..2044    -  CDS            lacZα (fragment): LacZα fragment of β-galactosidase; lacZ fragment
