[The description below was written by a language model from this plasmid's Addgene catalogue record and pLannotate feature annotations shown in this document.]
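Description:
makeTCR_Hs.TRBV13 is a small (about 2.1 kb) synthetic-biology part plasmid that stores a single human T cell receptor beta-chain variable gene segment, TRBV13, as a module for the makeTCR assembly system. It is built on the custom pmakeTCR backbone of roughly 1.7 kb. That backbone is a minimal bacterial cloning vector with a high-copy ColE1/pUC-type origin of replication. Selection is by chloramphenicol resistance, provided by a cat (chloramphenicol acetyltransferase) gene under its native promoter. The resistance cassette and origin are bracketed by short transcription terminators (tonB, T7Te and T3Te), which insulate the stored part from read-through transcription. A short lacZα remnant is also annotated, and M13 forward and reverse primer sites are listed for sequencing across the insert.

The 363 bp insert is of synthetic origin and has no promoter, so the plasmid is a donor of coding sequence rather than an expression construct. The record lists four-base junctions at the 5′ and 3′ cloning sites that are not destroyed. This fits a design in which restriction digestion releases the V segment with defined overhangs for ordered ligation to other TCR modules, although the record does not name the enzyme or the other parts. The automated feature table labels the insert region as a fragment of TRBV5-1. This is most likely a best-hit homology match among related TRBV family members rather than a conflict with the catalogued TRBV13 identity, but the annotation alone does not confirm the gene. According to the associated publication title, the platform is intended for rapid, modular, single-step synthesis of T cell receptors.
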