Addgene plasmid #234000: makeTCR_Hs.TRBV13
Purpose: Hs TRBV gene for makeTCR assembly
Depositing lab: Michael Platten. Depositing organization: Deutsches Krebsforschungszentrum (DKFZ). Publication: makeTCR: A Modular Platform for Rapid, Flexible, Scalable, Single-Step T Cell Receptor Synthesis. Hamberger M, Neuhoff M-T, Pietrantonio SV, Boschert T, Maldonado Torres C, Errerd A, Tan CL, Lindner JM, Platten M, Green EW. bioRxiv 2025.04.27.647198 10.1101/2025.04.27.647198.
Backbone
  Vector backbone: pmakeTCR
  Backbone manufacturer: custom
  Backbone size w/o insert (bp): 1710
  Vector type: Synthetic Biology
Growth in bacteria
  Bacterial resistance: Chloramphenicol, 25 μg/mL
  Growth temperature: 37°C
  Growth strain: DH5alpha
  Copy number: High Copy
Gene/Insert
  Gene/Insert name: TRBV13 (alt name: ENSG00000260143)
  Species: H. sapiens (human)
  Insert size (bp): 363
  Entrez Gene: TRBV13 (a.k.a. TCRBV13S1, TCRBV23S1A2T)
  Promoter: n/a
  Cloning method: Restriction Enzyme; 5′ cloning site CCAT (not destroyed); 3′ cloning site TGTG (not destroyed)
  Sequencing primers: 5′ M13 (-21) Forward; 3′ M13 Reverse
Resource information
  A portion of this plasmid was derived from a plasmid made by: synthetic
Terms and licenses: Academic/Nonprofit Terms; Industry Terms: Not Available to Industry
Depositor comments: Please visit https://doi.org/10.1101/2025.04.27.647198 for bioRxiv preprint.
How to cite: makeTCR_Hs.TRBV13 was a gift from Michael Platten (Addgene plasmid # 234000 ; http://n2t.net/addgene:234000 ; RRID:Addgene_234000)
